>Addgene plasmid #200342 | pSAH68 - [PVPp | gfp | tbb-2 UTR] | addgene full sequence | sequence record 396800 | Addgene NGS Result
TATGATATCAAAAATGATTACGCCAAGCTGTAAGTTTAAACATGATCTTACTAACTAACTATTCTCATTT
AAATTTTCAGAGCTTAAAAATGGCTGAAATCACTCACAACGATGGATACGCTAATGCCTTGAGAAATTGC
ATTGTACGATGCTGTTTATTCGAAATACACAACACCACTTTCAACTGTTTCAATTTTTGATGTTTTCAGC
AAGAATTCTGAACGTTCTGAAAATGTATTCCTGTTATTTTTTAAACAGCTGCTCATCAACACTAGCTTGA
ATATTTAATTACTAAGCATTTTCCCATTAACTTAATCCTGACAAAACGAAAGGCGAAGTAGCAATTAATC
CTACATATAAGACCCTAAGTTAATTGAAATGCGTTTCTTTGATTTTCATTACTTCCTCATTTTACTCTTA
CTAAAAAAAGAGACCAAAAATGGGGCCCTCTAAGGGCGAAGAATTGTTCACGGGAGTAGTCCCAATCTTA
GTCGAGCTTGACGGAGGTGAGTTTTATTATCGATTTTCGGGATTTTCTACTTGTAATTACCTTTTGTTTT
TAATAAGTTGCTTTTTTCCAGATGTTAATGGCCACAAGTTTTCCGTGTCTGGAGAAGGAGAAGGCGACGC
TACCTACGGTAAGCTGACCCTGAAGTTCATTTGCACTACTGGCAAGTTACCAGTACCATGGCCGACCCTG
GTGACAACATTTTGCTACGGGGTTCAATGCTTCTCCAGATACCCAGGTAGGTTTTCAGTTTCAATTTTTG
TTGCAACTACCTCAACTCTATGTTTTCAGATCATATGAAAAGACACGACTTTTTTAAATCCGCCATGCCA
GAGGGTTACGTTCAAGAACGTACCATTTTTTTTAAGGACGATGGTAACTACAAGACACGTGCGGAGGTTA
AATTTGAAGGCGATACTCTCGTGAACCGTATTGAGCTCAAGGTAAATTTTTCAAGCTTCTAAATTCCAAA
ATAAACCATTTTAATTTCTTAATTCCAGGGAATCGATTTCAAGGAAGATGGAAACATTTTGGGCCACAAG
CTTGAATATAATTATAATAGTCATAATGTCTACATTATGGCCGACAAACAAAAAAACGGTATTAAGGTTA
ACTTCAAGATTCGCCACAATATCGAAGATGGATCTGTCCAACTTGCTGACCACTACCAACAAAATACTCC
AATTGGAGATGGACCGGTTTTGCTTCCAGATAACCACTACCTTTCCACTCAGTCTGCCCTCTCTAAGGAT
CCGAATGAAAAACGTGACCATATGGTTCTTTTGGAGTTCGTTACCGCAGCAGGAATTACTCACGGAATGG
ATGAACTGTACAAGCCCGGGTGATGGTCTCTGAGCTATGCAAAATCCTTTCAAGCATTCCCTTCTTCTCT
ATCACTCTTCTTTCTTTTTGTCAAAAAATTCTCTCGCTAATTTATTTGCTTTTTTAATGTTATTATTTTA
TGACTTTTTATAGTCACTGAAAAGTTTGCATCTGAGTGAAGTGAATGCTATCAAAATGTGATTCTGATAT
CCAGGAAACGGAGAATCTGTGCGGCAATGTCTTATCATTTGAAACGCGCCGTATCGATGCTGACATCATG
CGGCTCCCGTGTTAGTCGAGAAGATGGGTACGGGCCTTTATTCATCCAACACTCTACGGCTTCTTCAAGA
GCTAGTAGGGCACCCTGTAGTTGGAAAGGGATTATTTCGTATGGCGAGCCCATACCGTCTTTCTTGCGGA
AGCTTAACACGATAGGAAGTTGGATAGTTTCGAACGATGGTTCCATACGGAACGCTGTCTCAAGGATGAG
TCTGACGGAGTGTAACTCGAAGGCTAGGTGGAGGCTCAGTGATGATAAGTCTGCGATGGTGGATGCATGT
GTCATGGTCATAGCTGTTTCCTGTGTGAAATTGTTATCCGCTCAGAGGGCACAATCCTATTCCGCGCTAT
CCGACAATCTCCAAGACATTAGGTGGAGTTCAGTTCGGCGTATGGCATATGTCGCTGGAAAGAACATGTG
AGCAAAAGGCCAGCAAAAGGCCAGGAACCGTAAAAAGGCCGCGTTGCTGGCGTTTTTCCATAGGCTCCGC
CCCCCTGACGAGCATCACAAAAATCGACGCTCAAGTCAGAGGTGGCGAAACCCGACAGGACTATAAAGAT
ACCAGGCGTTTCCCCCTGGAAGCTCCCTCGTGCGCTCTCCTGTTCCGACCCTGCCGCTTACCGGATACCT
GTCCGCCTTTCTCCCTTCGGGAAGCGTGGCGCTTTCTCATAGCTCACGCTGTAGGTATCTCAGTTCGGTG
TAGGTCGTTCGCTCCAAGCTGGGCTGTGTGCACGAACCCCCCGTTCAGCCCGACCGCTGCGCCTTATCCG
GTAACTATCGTCTTGAGTCCAACCCGGTAAGACACGACTTATCGCCACTGGCAGCAGCCACTGGTAACAG
GATTAGCAGAGCGAGGTATGTAGGCGGTGCTACAGAGTTCTTGAAGTGGTGGCCTAACTACGGCTACACT
AGAAGAACAGTATTTGGTATCTGCGCTCTGCTGAAGCCAGTTACCTTCGGAAAAAGAGTTGGTAGCTCTT
GATCCGGCAAACAAACCACCGCTGGTAGCGGTGGTTTTTTTGTTTGCAAGCAGCAGATTACGCGCAGAAA
AAAAGGATCTCAAGAAGATCCTTTGATCTTTTCTACGGGGTCTGACGCTCTATTCAACAAAGCCGCCGTC
CCGTCAAGTCAGCGTAAATGGGTAGGGGGCTTCAAATCGTCCTCGTGATACCAATTCGGAGCCTGCTTTT
TTGTACAAACTTGTTGATAATGGCAATTCAAGGATCTTCACCTAGATCCTTTTAAATTAAAAATGAAGTT
TTAAATCAATCTAAAGTATATATGAGTAAACTTGGTCTGACAGTTACCAATGCTTAATCAGTGAGGCACC
TATCTCAGCGATCTGTCTATTTCGTTCATCCATAGTTGCCTGACTCCCCGTCGTGTAGATAACTACGATA
CGGGAGGGCTTACCATCTGGCCCCAGTGCTGCAATGATACCGCGAGAGCCACGCTCACCGGCTCCAGATT
TATCAGCAATAAACCAGCCAGCCGGAAGGGCCGAGCGCAGAAGTGGTCCTGCAACTTTATCCGCCTCCAT
CCAGTCTATTAATTGTTGCCGGGAAGCTAGAGTAAGTAGTTCGCCAGTTAATAGTTTGCGCAACGTTGTT
GCCATTGCTACAGGCATCGTGGTGTCACGCTCGTCGTTTGGTATGGCTTCATTCAGCTCCGGTTCCCAAC
GATCAAGGCGAGTTACATGATCCCCCATGTTGTGCAAAAAAGCGGTTAGCTCCTTCGGTCCTCCGATCGT
TGTCAGAAGTAAGTTGGCCGCAGTGTTATCACTCATGGTTATGGCAGCACTGCATAATTCTCTTACTGTC
ATGCCATCCGTAAGATGCTTTTCTGTGACTGGTGAGTACTCAACCAAGTCATTCTGAGAATAGTGTATGC
GGCGACCGAGTTGCTCTTGCCCGGCGTCAATACGGGATAATACCGCGCCACATAGCAGAACTTTAAAAGT
GCTCATCATTGGAAAACGTTCTTCGGGGCGAAAACTCTCAAGGATCTTACCGCTGTTGAGATCCAGTTCG
ATGTAACCCACTCGTGCACCCAACTGATCTTCAGCATCTTTTACTTTCACCAGCGTTTCTGGGTGAGCAA
AAACAGGAAGGCAAAATGCCGCAAAAAAGGGAATAAGGGCGACACGGAAATGTTGAATACTCATACTCTT
CCTTTTTCAATATTATTGAAGCATTTATCAGGGTTATTGTCTCATGAGCGGATACATATTTGAATGTATT
TAGAAAAATAAACAAATAGGGGTTCCGCGCACATTTCCCCGAAAAGTGCCAGATACCTGAAACAAAACCC
ATCGTACGGCCAAGGAAGTCTCCAATAACTGTGATCCACCACAAGCGCCAGGGTTTTCCCAGTCACGACG
TTGTAAAACGACGGCCAGTCATGCATAATCCGCACGCATCTGGAATAAGGAAGTGCCATTCCGCCTGACC
TAAGTGCTTTTCGAGATCGCCAAACCGGAGAACGATCAGGAGAATGATGAGTCGCCACAGGAGTCGGCAA
GATACGTGCGTTATAGATTTGCTCCAAACTTTTTGAAACTCAAAACGGTCGGAGCAACTGTGGAATTCAA
AGTAGGAGACATCCCAATCCATCATTTCCGAATGATCGAACGTCACTTCTTCAAAGATCGCCTTCTGAAG
TGTTTTGACTTTGAATTCGGATTCTGTATTCCGAATTCACGAAACAACTGTGAACATATCTATGAGTTCC
CTCAACTCTCTCAACAACTCAGTGAGTCATTATTCTAAAAAGTACAATTCAAAAGACTAATCTCTTTTTC
AGTGGACGACATGATCAACAATCCAAACGAGACTCGTTCTGACAGCTTCTATTTCGTCGATAACAAACTC
GTCATGCACAACAAAGCCGACTACTCATATGATGCATAAATCTTCATTGTTGAGTTTATCTTGTTGATTT
TTGAATAAATTATCAACTCTTTACTTTTTAATGGGTTATGAAATAAATAAACATTGAAAACTGATAAACA
ACGTTCATCTCTATAACTTCGTATAGCATACATTATACGAAGT
Features (pLannotate 1.2.2; 10 found; start..end, strand, type, name):
    449..745     +  CDS            cEGFP (fragment): cEGFP is a basic (constitutively fluorescent) green fluorescent protein published in 2008, derived from Aequorea victoria.
    787..1344    +  CDS            Q80R (fragment): Q80R is a fluorescent protein, derived from Aequorea victoria.
   1367..1536    +  terminator     tbb-2 terminator (fragment): tbb-2; transcription terminator for the C. elegans tubulin beta-2 gene
   2085..2673    -  rep_origin     ori: high-copy-number ColE1/pMB1/pBR322/pUC origin of replication
   2790..2814    -  protein_bind   attB1: mutant version of attB; recombination site for the Gateway® BP reaction BP Clonase™
   2914..3774    -  CDS            AmpR: β-lactamase; bla; confers resistance to ampicillin, carbenicillin, and related antibiotics
   3775..3879    -  promoter       AmpR promoter: bla
   3966..4009    -  CDS            lacZα (fragment): LacZα fragment of β-galactosidase; lacZ fragment
   4064..4516    +  CDS            unc-119 (fragment): UN119_CAEEL - Experimental evidence at protein level: Swiss-Prot protein existence level 1. Myristoyl-binding protein that acts as a cargo adapter: specifically binds the myristoyl moiety of a subset of N-terminally myristoylated proteins and is required for their localization. Plays a key role in ciliary membrane localization of proteins. Required for the establishment or function of the nervous system. From Caenorhabditis elegans.
   4633..3       +  protein_bind   loxP (across the origin): Cre-mediated recombination occurs in the 8-bp core sequence (GCATACAT). Cre recombinase
