[The description below was written by a language model from this plasmid's Addgene catalogue record and pLannotate feature annotations shown in this document.]
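Description:
pSAH68 is a C. elegans expression plasmid built on the synthetic Twist Amp High backbone. It is propagated in E. coli as a high-copy plasmid through a ColE1/pUC-type origin and selected with ampicillin via the β-lactamase gene and its native promoter. The sequenced record is 4,663 nt. It belongs to a set of modular "BioParts" and carries a three-part cassette: a promoter active in the PVP neurons, a gfp coding region and the tbb-2 3′ UTR.

The catalogue fields attribute the PVP-specific promoter to the ocr-3 gene. The automated annotation does not label it, but the unannotated stretch upstream of gfp is where it would be expected. The gfp coding sequence appears as two separate Aequorea victoria GFP fragments with a short gap between them. This pattern is consistent with an intron-containing, worm-adapted gfp, although the record does not say so explicitly. A partial match to the tbb-2 (β-tubulin) terminator follows and supplies 3′ end processing.

The annotation also detects a fragment of unc-119, a loxP site spanning the sequence origin, an attB1-like site and a lacZα remnant. The unc-119 fragment and loxP site may relate to the stated compatibility with MosTI single-copy insertion, but the record does not explain their roles.

According to the depositor, the plasmid can be used to mark PVP neurons with GFP. It can also serve as a template for cell-specific expression of transgenes as N- or C-terminal GFP fusions or in untagged form. Delivery is either by single-copy MosTI integration or as extrachromosomal arrays.
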