Addgene plasmid #200342: pSAH68 - [PVPp | gfp | tbb-2 UTR]
Purpose: gfp BioPart for PVP neurons. (1) Mark neurons or (2) cell-specific expression of transgenes (N or C-terminal fusions, or untagged). Compatible with single-copy insertion (MosTI) or arrays.
Depositing lab: Christian Froekjaer-Jensen. Depositing organization: King Abdullah University of Science and Technology (KAUST).
Backbone
  Vector backbone: Twist Amp High
  Backbone manufacturer: Twist Biosciences
  Vector type: Worm Expression
Growth in bacteria
  Bacterial resistance: Ampicillin, 100 μg/mL
  Growth temperature: 37°C
  Growth strain: DH5alpha
  Copy number: High Copy
Gene/Insert
  Gene/Insert name: [PVPp | gfp | tbb-2 UTR]
  Species: C. elegans (nematode)
  Promoter: WBGene00003840, ocr-3
  Cloning method: Restriction Enzyme; 5′ cloning site Unknown (unknown if destroyed)
Terms and licenses: Academic/Nonprofit Terms; Industry Terms: Not Available to Industry
Depositor comments: See www.wormbuilder.org/BioParts for more information.
How to cite: pSAH68 - [PVPp | gfp | tbb-2 UTR] was a gift from Christian Froekjaer-Jensen (Addgene plasmid # 200342 ; http://n2t.net/addgene:200342 ; RRID:Addgene_200342)
